>Addgene plasmid #116731 | pHAGE-EGFR | addgene full sequence | sequence record 241214 | Addgene NGS Result
TGGAAGGGCTAATTCACTCCCAAAGAAGACAAGATATCCTTGATCTGTGGATCTACCACACACAAGGCTA
CTTCCCTGATTAGCAGAACTACACACCAGGGCCAGGGGTCAGATATCCACTGACCTTTGGATGGTGCTAC
AAGCTAGTACCAGTTGAGCCAGATAAGGTAGAAGAGGCCAATAAAGGAGAGAACACCAGCTTGTTACACC
CTGTGAGCCTGCATGGGATGGATGACCCGGAGAGAGAAGTGTTAGAGTGGAGGTTTGACAGCCGCCTAGC
ATTTCATCACGTGGCCCGAGAGCTGCATCCGGAGTACTTCAAGAACTGCTGATATCGAGCTTGCTACAAG
GGACTTTCCGCTGGGGACTTTCCAGGGAGGCGTGGCCTGGGCGGGACTGGGGAGTGGCGAGCCCTCAGAT
CCTGCATATAAGCAGCTGCTTTTTGCCTGTACTGGGTCTCTCTGGTTAGACCAGATCTGAGCCTGGGAGC
TCTCTGGCTAACTAGGGAACCCACTGCTTAAGCCTCAATAAAGCTTGCCTTGAGTGCTTCAAGTAGTGTG
TGCCCGTCTGTTGTGTGACTCTGGTAACTAGAGATCCCTCAGACCCTTTTAGTCAGTGTGGAAAATCTCT
AGCAGTGGCGCCCGAACAGGGACTTGAAAGCGAAAGGGAAACCAGAGGAGCTCTCTCGACGCAGGACTCG
GCTTGCTGAAGCGCGCACGGCAAGAGGCGAGGGGCGGCGACTGGTGAGTACGCCAAAAATTTTGACTAGC
GGAGGCTAGAAGGAGAGAGATGGGTGCGAGAGCGTCAGTATTAAGCGGGGGAGAATTAGATCGCGATGGG
AAAAAATTCGGTTAAGGCCAGGGGGAAAGAAAAAATATAAATTAAAACATATAGTATGGGCAAGCAGGGA
GCTAGAACGATTCGCAGTTAATCCTGGCCTGTTAGAAACATCAGAAGGCTGTAGACAAATACTGGGACAG
CTACAACCATCCCTTCAGACAGGATCAGAAGAACTTAGATCATTATATAATACAGTAGCAACCCTCTATT
GTGTGCATCAAAGGATAGAGATAAAAGACACCAAGGAAGCTTTAGACAAGATAGAGGAAGAGCAAAACAA
AAGTAAGACCACCGCACAGCAAGCGGCCGGCCGCTGATCTTCAGACCTGGAGGAGGAGATATGAGGGACA
ATTGGAGAAGTGAATTATATAAATATAAAGTAGTAAAAATTGAACCATTAGGAGTAGCACCCACCAAGGC
AAAGAGAAGAGTGGTGCAGAGAGAAAAAAGAGCAGTGGGAATAGGAGCTTTGTTCCTTGGGTTCTTGGGA
GCAGCAGGAAGCACTATGGGCGCAGCGTCAATGACGCTGACGGTACAGGCCAGACAATTATTGTCTGGTA
TAGTGCAGCAGCAGAACAATTTGCTGAGGGCTATTGAGGCGCAACAGCATCTGTTGCAACTCACAGTCTG
GGGCATCAAGCAGCTCCAGGCAAGAATCCTGGCTGTGGAAAGATACCTAAAGGATCAACAGCTCCTGGGG
ATTTGGGGTTGCTCTGGAAAACTCATTTGCACCACTGCTGTGCCTTGGAATGCTAGTTGGAGTAATAAAT
CTCTGGAACAGATTTGGAATCACACGACCTGGATGGAGTGGGACAGAGAAATTAACAATTACACAAGCTT
AATACACTCCTTAATTGAAGAATCGCAAAACCAGCAAGAAAAGAATGAACAAGAATTATTGGAATTAGAT
AAATGGGCAAGTTTGTGGAATTGGTTTAACATAACAAATTGGCTGTGGTATATAAAATTATTCATAATGA
TAGTAGGAGGCTTGGTAGGTTTAAGAATAGTTTTTGCTGTACTTTCTATAGTGAATAGAGTTAGGCAGGG
ATATTCACCATTATCGTTTCAGACCCACCTCCCAACCCCGAGGGGACCCGACAGGCCCGAAGGAATAGAA
GAAGAAGGTGGAGAGAGAGACAGAGACAGATCCATTCGATTAGTGAACGGATCTCGACGGTATCGCCGAA
TTCACAAATGGCAGTATTCATCCACAATTTTAAAAGAAAAGGGGGGATTGGGGGGTACAGTGCAGGGGAA
AGAATAGTAGACATAATAGCAACAGACATACAAACTAAAGAATTACAAAAACAAATTACAAAAATTCAAA
ATTTTCGGGTTTATTACAGGGACAGCAGAGATCCAGTTTGGACTAGTCGTGAGGCTCCGGTGCCCGTCAG
TGGGCAGAGCGCACATCGCCCACAGTCCCCGAGAAGTTGGGGGGAGGGGTCGGCAATTGAACCGGTGCCT
AGAGAAGGTGGCGCGGGGTAAACTGGGAAAGTGATGTCGTGTACTGGCTCCGCCTTTTTCCCGAGGGTGG
GGGAGAACCGTATATAAGTGCAGTAGTCGCCGTGAACGTTCTTTTTCGCAACGGGTTTGCCGCCAGAACA
CAGGTAAGTGCCGTGTGTGGTTCCCGCGGGCCTGGCCTCTTTACGGGTTATGGCCCTTGCGTGCCTTGAA
TTACTTCCACCTGGCTGCAGTACGTGATTCTTGATCCCGAGCTTCGGGTTGGAAGTGGGTGGGAGAGTTC
GAGGCCTTGCGCTTAAGGAGCCCCTTCGCCTCGTGCTTGAGTTGAGGCCTGGCCTGGGCGCTGGGGCCGC
CGCGTGCGAATCTGGTGGCACCTTCGCGCCTGTCTCGCTGCTTTCGATAAGTCTCTAGCCATTTAAAATT
TTTGATGACCTGCTGCGACGCTTTTTTTCTGGCAAGATAGTCTTGTAAATGCGGGCCAAGATCTGCACAC
TGGTATTTCGGTTTTTGGGGCCGCGGGCGGCGACGGGGCCCGTGCGTCCCAGCGCACATGTTCGGCGAGG
CGGGGCCTGCGAGCGCGGCCACCGAGAATCGGACGGGGGTAGTCTCAAGCTGGCCGGCCTGCTCTGGTGC
CTGGCCTCGCGCCGCCGTGTATCGCCCCGCCCTGGGCGGCAAGGCTGGCCCGGTCGGCACCAGTTGCGTG
AGCGGAAAGATGGCCGCTTCCCGGCCCTGCTGCAGGGAGCTCAAAATGGAGGACGCGGCGCTCGGGAGAG
CGGGCGGGTGAGTCACCCACACAAAGGAAAAGGGCCTTTCCGTCCTCAGCCGTCGCTTCATGTGACTCCA
CGGAGTACCGGGCGCCGTCCAGGCACCTCGATTAGTTCTCGAGCTTTTGGAGTACGTCGTCTTTAGGTTG
GGGGGAGGGGTTTTATGCGATGGAGTTTCCCCACACTGAGTGGGTGGAGACTGAAGTTAGGCCAGCTTGG
CACTTGATGTAATTCTCCTTGGAATTTGCCCTTTTTGAGTTTGGATCTTGGTTCATTCTCAAGCCTCAGA
CAGTGGTTCAAAGTTTTTTTCTTCCATTTCAGGTGTCGTGAAGCGGCCCTGCAGATATCAACAAGTTTGT
ACAAAAAAGCAGGCACC
[3630 nt withheld, positions 3448-7077]
TAGAACCCAGCTTTCTTGTACAAAGTGGTGATATCCAATTAACCCTCACTAAAGGATTTAGAGTTGTAAG
AAGATATTGCCCTATAGTGAGTCGTATTACCACCCAACTTTTCTATACAAAGTGGTTGATATCCAGCACA
GTGGCGGCCGCTCGAGTCTAGAGGGCCCGCGGTTCGAAGGTAAGCCTATCCCTAACCCTCTCCTCGGTCT
CGATTCTACGCGTACCGGTTAGTAATGAGATCCCTCCCCCCCCCCTAACGTTACTGGCCGAAGCCGCTTG
GAATAAGGCCGGTGTGCGTTTGTCTATATGTTATTTTCCACCATATTGCCGTCTTTTGGCAATGTGAGGG
CCCGGAAACCTGGCCCTGTCTTCTTGACGAGCATTCCTAGGGGTCTTTCCCCTCTCGCCAAAGGAATGCA
AGGTCTGTTGAATGTCGTGAAGGAAGCAGTTCCTCTGGAAGCTTCTTGAAGACAAACAACGTCTGTAGCG
ACCCTTTGCAGGCAGCGGAACCCCCCACCTGGCGACAGGTGCCTCTGCGGCCAAAAGCCACGTGTATAAG
ATACACCTGCAAAGGCGGCACAACCCCAGTGCCACGTTGTGAGTTGGATAGTTGTGGAAAGAGTCAAATG
GCTCTCCTCAAGCGTATTCAACAAGGGGCTGAAGGATGCCCAGAAGGTACCCCATTGTATGGGATCTGAT
CTGGGGCCTCGGTGCACATGCTTTACATGTGTTTAGTCGAGGTTAAAAAAACGTCTAGGCCCCCCGAACC
ACGGGGACGTGGTTTTCCTTTGAAAAACACGATGATAATATGGCCACACATATGACCGAGTACAAGCCCA
CGGTGCGCCTCGCCACCCGCGACGACGTCCCCAGGGCCGTACGCACCCTCGCCGCCGCGTTCGCCGACTA
CCCCGCCACGCGCCACACCGTCGATCCGGACCGCCACATCGAGCGGGTCACCGAGCTGCAAGAACTCTTC
CTCACGCGCGTCGGGCTCGACATCGGCAAGGTGTGGGTCGCGGACGACGGCGCCGCGGTGGCGGTCTGGA
CCACGCCGGAGAGCGTCGAAGCGGGGGCGGTGTTCGCCGAGATCGGCCCGCGCATGGCCGAGTTGAGCGG
TTCCCGGCTGGCCGCGCAGCAACAGATGGAAGGCCTCCTGGCGCCGCACCGGCCCAAGGAGCCCGCGTGG
TTCCTGGCCACCGTCGGCGTCTCGCCCGACCACCAGGGCAAGGGTCTGGGCAGCGCCGTCGTGCTCCCCG
GAGTGGAGGCGGCCGAGCGCGCCGGGGTGCCCGCCTTCCTGGAGACCTCCGCGCCCCGCAACCTCCCCTT
CTACGAGCGGCTCGGCTTCACCGTCACCGCCGACGTCGAGGTGCCCGAAGGACCGCGCACCTGGTGCATG
ACCCGCAAGCCCGGTGCCTAAATCGATAGATCCTAATCAACCTCTGGATTACAAAATTTGTGAAAGATTG
ACTGGTATTCTTAACTATGTTGCTCCTTTTACGCTATGTGGATACGCTGCTTTAATGCCTTTGTATCATG
CTATTGCTTCCCGTATGGCTTTCATTTTCTCCTCCTTGTATAAATCCTGGTTGCTGTCTCTTTATGAGGA
GTTGTGGCCCGTTGTCAGGCAACGTGGCGTGGTGTGCACTGTGTTTGCTGACGCAACCCCCACTGGTTGG
GGCATTGCCACCACCTGTCAGCTCCTTTCCGGGACTTTCGCTTTCCCCCTCCCTATTGCCACGGCGGAAC
TCATCGCCGCCTGCCTTGCCCGCTGCTGGACAGGGGCTCGGCTGTTGGGCACTGACAATTCCGTGGTGTT
GTCGGGGAAATCATCGTCCTTTCCTTGGCTGCTCGCCTGTGTTGCCACCTGGATTCTGCGCGGGACGTCC
TTCTGCTACGTCCCTTCGGCCCTCAATCCAGCGGACCTTCCTTCCCGCGGCCTGCTGCCGGCTCTGCGGC
CTCTTCCGCGTCTTCGCCTTCGCCCTCAGACGAGTCGGATCTCCCTTTGGGCCGCCTCCCCGCCTGAGAT
CCTTTAAGACCAATGACTTACAAGGCAGCTGTAGATCTTAGCCACTTTTTAAAAGAAAAGGGGGGACTGG
AAGGGCTAATTCACTCCCAACGAAGACAAGATCTGCTTTTTGCTTGTACTGGGTCTCTCTGGTTAGACCA
GATCTGAGCCTGGGAGCTCTCTGGCTAACTAGGGAACCCACTGCTTAAGCCTCAATAAAGCTTGCCTTGA
GTGCTTCAAGTAGTGTGTGCCCGTCTGTTGTGTGACTCTGGTAACTAGAGATCCCTCAGACCCTTTTAGT
CAGTGTGGAAAATCTCTAGCAGTAGTAGTTCATGTCATCTTATTATTCAGTATTTATAACTTGCAAAGAA
ATGAATATCAGAGAGTGAGAGGCCCGGGTTAATTAAGGAAAGGGCTAGATCATTCTTGAAGACGAAAGGG
CCTCGTGATACGCCTATTTTTATAGGTTAATGTCATGATAATAATGGTTTCTTAGACGTCAGGTGGCACT
TTTCGGGGAAATGTGCGCGGAACCCCTATTTGTTTATTTTTCTAAATACATTCAAATATGTATCCGCTCA
TGAGACAATAACCCTGATAAATGCTTCAATAATATTGAAAAAGGAAGAGTATGAGTATTCAACATTTCCG
TGTCGCCCTTATTCCCTTTTTTGCGGCATTTTGCCTTCCTGTTTTTGCTCACCCAGAAACGCTGGTGAAA
GTAAAAGATGCTGAAGATCAGTTGGGTGCACGAGTGGGTTACATCGAACTGGATCTCAACAGCGGTAAGA
TCCTTGAGAGTTTTCGCCCCGAAGAACGTTTTCCAATGATGAGCACTTTTAAAGTTCTGCTATGTGGCGC
GGTATTATCCCGTGTTGACGCCGGGCAAGAGCAACTCGGTCGCCGCATACACTATTCTCAGAATGACTTG
GTTGAGTACTCACCAGTCACAGAAAAGCATCTTACGGATGGCATGACAGTAAGAGAATTATGCAGTGCTG
CCATAACCATGAGTGATAACACTGCGGCCAACTTACTTCTGACAACGATCGGAGGACCGAAGGAGCTAAC
CGCTTTTTTGCACAACATGGGGGATCATGTAACTCGCCTTGATCGTTGGGAACCGGAGCTGAATGAAGCC
ATACCAAACGACGAGCGTGACACCACGATGCCTGTAGCAATGGCAACAACGTTGCGCAAACTATTAACTG
GCGAACTACTTACTCTAGCTTCCCGGCAACAATTAATAGACTGGATGGAGGCGGATAAAGTTGCAGGACC
ACTTCTGCGCTCGGCCCTTCCGGCTGGCTGGTTTATTGCTGATAAATCTGGAGCCGGTGAGCGTGGGTCT
CGCGGTATCATTGCAGCACTGGGGCCAGATGGTAAGCCCTCCCGTATCGTAGTTATCTACACGACGGGGA
GTCAGGCAACTATGGATGAACGAAATAGACAGATCGCTGAGATAGGTGCCTCACTGATTAAGCATTGGTA
ACTGTCAGACCAAGTTTACTCATATATACTTTAGATTGATTTAAAACTTCATTTTTAATTTAAAAGGATC
TAGGTGAAGATCCTTTTTGATAATCTCATGACCAAAATCCCTTAACGTGAGTTTTCGTTCCACTGAGCGT
CAGACCCCGTAGAAAAGATCAAAGGATCTTCTTGAGATCCTTTTTTTCTGCGCGTAATCTGCTGCTTGCA
AACAAAAAAACCACCGCTACCAGCGGTGGTTTGTTTGCCGGATCAAGAGCTACCAACTCTTTTTCCGAAG
GTAACTGGCTTCAGCAGAGCGCAGATACCAAATACTGTTCTTCTAGTGTAGCCGTAGTTAGGCCACCACT
TCAAGAACTCTGTAGCACCGCCTACATACCTCGCTCTGCTAATCCTGTTACCAGTGGCTGCTGCCAGTGG
CGATAAGTCGTGTCTTACCGGGTTGGACTCAAGACGATAGTTACCGGATAAGGCGCAGCGGTCGGGCTGA
ACGGGGGGTTCGTGCACACAGCCCAGCTTGGAGCGAACGACCTACACCGAACTGAGATACCTACAGCGTG
AGCTATGAGAAAGCGCCACGCTTCCCGAAGGGAGAAAGGCGGACAGGTATCCGGTAAGCGGCAGGGTCGG
AACAGGAGAGCGCACGAGGGAGCTTCCAGGGGGAAACGCCTGGTATCTTTATAGTCCTGTCGGGTTTCGC
CACCTCTGACTTGAGCGTCGATTTTTGTGATGCTCGTCAGGGGGGCGGAGCCTATGGAAAAACGCCAGCA
ACGCGGCCTTTTTACGGTTCCTGGCCTTTTGCTGGCCTTTTGCTCACATGTTCTTTCCTGCGTTATCCCC
TGATTCTGTGGATAACCGTATTACCGCCTTTGAGTGAGCTGATACCGCTCGCCGCAGCCGAACGACCGAG
CGCAGCGAGTCAGTGAGCGAGGAAGCGGAAGAGCGCCCAATACGCAAACCGCCTCTCCCCGCGCGTTGGC
CGATTCATTAATGCAGCAAGCTCATGGCTGACTAATTTTTTTTATTTATGCAGAGGCCGAGGCCGCCTCG
GCCTCTGAGCTATTCCAGAAGTAGTGAGGAGGCTTTTTTGGAGGCCTAGGCTTTTGCAAAAAGCTCCCCG
TGGCACGACAGGTTTCCCGACTGGAAAGCGGGCAGTGAGCGCAACGCAATTAATGTGAGTTAGCTCACTC
ATTAGGCACCCCAGGCTTTACACTTTATGCTTCCGGCTCGTATGTTGTGTGGAATTGTGAGCGGATAACA
ATTTCACACAGGAAACAGCTATGACATGATTACGAATTTCACAAATAAAGCATTTTTTTCACTGCATTCT
AGTTGTGGTTTGTCCAAACTCATCAATGTATCTTATCATGTCTGGATCAACTGGATAACTCAAGCTAACC
AAAATCATCCCAAACTTCCCACCCCATACCCTATTACCACTGCCAATTACCTGTGGTTTCATTTACTCTA
AACCTGTGATTCCTCTGAATTATTTTCATTTTAAAGAAATTGTATTTGTTAAATATGTACTACAAACTTA
GTAGT
Features (pLannotate 1.2.2; 30 found; start..end, strand, type, name):
    377..634     +  LTR            5' LTR (truncated): truncated 5' long terminal repeat (LTR) from HIV-1
    681..806     +  misc_feature   HIV-1 Ψ: packaging signal of human immunodeficiency virus type 1
    790..1128    +  CDS            HIV-1 gag (fragment): gag protein from human immunodeficiency virus 1; gag
   1303..1536    +  misc_feature   RRE: The Rev response element (RRE) of HIV-1 allows for Rev-dependent mRNA export from the nucleus to the cytoplasm.
   1913..2013    +  CDS            Rev (fragment): human immunodeficiency virus 1 (HIV-1) Rev protein; rev; enhances nuclear export of unspliced and incompletely spliced viral mRNAs
   2058..2175    +  misc_feature   cPPT/CTS: central polypurine tract and central termination sequence of HIV-1
   2223..3401    +  promoter       EF-1α promoter: strong constitutive promoter for human elongation factor EF-1α
   3422..3442    +  protein_bind   attB1: mutant version of attB; core recombination site for the Gateway® BP reaction BP Clonase™
   3448..7077    +  CDS            EGFR (sequence withheld): EGFR_HUMAN - Also known as ERBB, ERBB1, HER1. Experimental evidence at protein level: Swiss-Prot protein existence level 1. (Microbial infection) Acts as a receptor for hepatitis C virus (HCV) in hepatocytes and facilitates its cell entry. Mediates HCV entry by promoting the formation of the CD81-CLDN1 receptor complexes that are essential for HCV entry and by enhancing membrane fusion of cells expressing HCV envelope glycoproteins. From Homo sapiens (Human).
   7082..7106    -  protein_bind   attB2: mutant version of attB; recombination site for the Gateway® BP reaction BP Clonase™
   7114..7132    +  promoter       T3 promoter: promoter for bacteriophage T3 RNA polymerase
   7158..7176    -  promoter       T7 promoter: promoter for bacteriophage T7 RNA polymerase
   7182..7200    -  protein_bind   attB4 (fragment): mutant version of attB; core recombination site for the Gateway® BP reaction BP Clonase™
   7256..7297    +  CDS            V5 tag: epitope tag from simian virus 5
   7423..7885    +  misc_feature   IRES: internal ribosome entry site (IRES) of the encephalomyocarditis virus (EMCV)
   7899..8496    +  CDS            PuroR (fragment): puromycin N-acetyltransferase; pac from Streptomyces; confers resistance to puromycin
   8512..9100    +  misc_feature   WPRE: woodchuck hepatitis virus posttranscriptional regulatory element
   9108..9173    +  CDS            nef (fragment): NEF_HV1Z2 - Experimental evidence at protein level: Swiss-Prot protein existence level 1. Extracellular Nef protein targets CD4(+) T-lymphocytes for apoptosis by interacting with CXCR4 surface receptors. From Human immunodeficiency virus type 1 group M subtype D (isolate Z2/CDC-Z34) (HIV-1).
   9175..9408    +  LTR            3' LTR (ΔU3): self-inactivating 3' long terminal repeat (LTR) from HIV-1
   9613..9717    +  promoter       AmpR promoter: bla
   9718..10578   +  CDS            AmpR: β-lactamase; bla; confers resistance to ampicillin, carbenicillin, and related antibiotics
  10749..11337   +  rep_origin     ori: high-copy-number ColE1/pMB1/pBR322/pUC origin of replication
  11520..11574   +  CDS            lacI (fragment): lac repressor; lacI; The lac repressor binds to the lac operator to inhibit transcription in E. coli. This inhibition can be relieved by adding lactose or isopropyl-β-D-thiogalactopyranoside (IPTG).
  11580..11673   +  rep_origin     SV40 ori (fragment): SV40 origin of replication
  11698..11735   +  CDS            lacI (fragment): lac repressor; lacI; The lac repressor binds to the lac operator to inhibit transcription in E. coli. This inhibition can be relieved by adding lactose or isopropyl-β-D-thiogalactopyranoside (IPTG).
  11748..11769   +  protein_bind   CAP binding site: CAP binding activates transcription in the presence of cAMP. E. coli catabolite activator protein
  11784..11814   +  promoter       lac promoter: promoter for the E. coli lac operon
  11818..11840   +  protein_bind   lac operator (fragment): The lac repressor binds to the lac operator to inhibit transcription in E. coli. This inhibition can be relieved by adding lactose or isopropyl-β-D-thiogalactopyranoside (IPTG). lac repressor encoded by lacI
  11872..11955   +  polyA_signal   SV40 poly(A) signal (fragment): SV40 polyadenylation signal
  12122..329     +  CDS            nef (fragment) (across the origin): NEF_HV1BR - Experimental evidence at protein level: Swiss-Prot protein existence level 1. Extracellular Nef protein targets CD4(+) T-lymphocytes for apoptosis by interacting with CXCR4 surface receptors (PubMed:14990729). From Human immunodeficiency virus type 1 group M subtype B (isolate BRU/LAI) (HIV-1).
