>Addgene plasmid #116731 | pHAGE-EGFR Sequencing Result | analyzer sequence | sequence record 457384
CCAACTAGCATTCCAAGGCACAGCAGTGGTGCAAATGAGTTTTCCAGAGCAACCCCAAATCCCCAGGAGC
TGTTGATCCTTTAGGTATCTTTCCACAGCCAGGATTCTTGCCTGGAGCTGCTTGATGCCCCAGACTGTGA
GTTGCAACAGATGCTGTTGCGCCTCAATAGCCCTCAGCAAATTGTTCTGCTGCTGCACTATACCAGACAA
TAATTGTCTGGCCTGTACCGTCAGCGTCATTGACGCTGCGCCCATAGTGCTTCCTGCTGCTCCCAAGAAC
CCAAGGAACAAAGCTCCTATTCCCACTGCTCTTTTTTCTCTCTGCACCACTCTTCTCTTTGCCTTGGTGG
GTGCTACTCCTAATGGTTCAATTTTTACTACTTTATATTTATATAATTCACTTCTCCAATTGTCCCTCAT
ATCTCCTCCTCCAGGTCTGAAGATCAGCGGCCGGCCGCTTGCTGTGCGGTGGTCTTACTTTTGTTTTGCT
CTTCCTCTATCTTGTCTAAAGCTTCCTTGGTGTCTTTTATCTCTATCCTTTGATGCACACAATAGAGGGT
TGCTACTGTATTATATAATGATCTAAGTTCTTCTGATCCTGTCTGAAGGGATGGTTGTAGCTGTCCCAGT
ATTTGTCTACAGCCTTCTGATGTTTCTAACAGGCCAGGATTAACTGCGAATCGTTCTAGCTCCCTGCTTG
CCCATACTATATGTTTTAATTTATATTTTTTCTTTCCCCCTGGCCTTAACCGAATTTTTTCCCATCGCGA
TCTAATTCTCCCCCGCTTAATACTGACGCTCTCGCACCCATCTCTCTCCTTCTAGCCTCCGCTAGTCAAA
ATTTTTGGCGTACTCACCAGTCGCCGCCCCTCGCCTCTTGCCGTGCGCGCTTCAGCAAGCCGAGTCCTGC
GTCGAGAGAGCTCCTCTGGTTTCCCTTTCGCTTTCAAGTCCCTGTTCGGGCGCCACTGCTAGAGATTTTC
CACACTGACTAAAAGGGTCTGAGGGATCTCTAGTTACCAGAGTCACACAACAGACGGGCACACACTACTT
GAAGCACTCAAGGCAAGCTTTATTGAGGCTTAAGCAGTGGGTTCCCTAGTTAGCCAGAGAGCTCCCAGGC
TCAGATCTGGTCTAACCAGAGAGACCCAGTACAGGCAAAAAGCAGCTGCTTATATGCAGGATCTGAGGGC
TCGCCACTCCCCAGTCCCGCCCAGGCCACGCCTCCCTGGAAAGTCCCCAGCGGAAAGTCCCTTGTAGCAA
GCTCGATATCAGCAGTTCTTGAAGTACTCCGGATGCAGCTCTCGGGCCACGTGATGAAATGCTAGGCGGC
TGTCAAACCTCCACTCTAACACTTCTCTCTCCGGGTCATCCATCCCATGCAGGCTCACAGGGTGTAACAA
GCTGGTGTTCTCTCCTTTATTGGCCTCTTCTACCTTATCTGGCTCAACTGGTACTAGCTTGTAGCACCAT
CCAAAGGTCAGTGGATATCTGACCCCTGGCCCTGGTGTGTAGTTCTGCTAATCAGGGAAGTAGCCTTGTG
TGTGGTAGATCCACAGATCAAGGATATCTTGTCTTCTTTGGGAGTGAATTAGCCCTTCCAACTACTAAGT
TTGTAGTACATATTTAACAAATACAATTTCTTTAAAATGAAAATAATTCAGAGGAATCACAGGTTTAGAG
TAAATGAAACCACAGGTAATTGGCAGTGGTAATAGGGTATGGGGTGGGAAGTTTGGGATGATTTTGGTTA
GCTTGAGTTATCCAGTTGATCCAGACATGATAAGATACATTGATGAGTTTGGACAAACCACAACTAGAAT
GCAGTGAAAAAAATGCTTTATTTGTGAAATTCGTAATCATGTCATAGCTGTTTCCTGTGTGAAATTGTTA
TCCGCTCACAATTCCACACAACATACGAGCCGGAAGCATAAAGTGTAAAGCCTGGGGTGCCTAATGAGTG
AGCTAACTCACATTAATTGCGTTGCGCTCACTGCCCGCTTTCCAGTCGGGAAACCTGTCGTGCCACGGGG
AGCTTTTTGCAAAAGCCTAGGCCTCCAAAAAAGCCTCCTCACTACTTCTGGAATAGCTCAGAGGCCGAGG
CGGCCTCGGCCTCTGCATAAATAAAAAAAATTAGTCAGCCATGAGCTTGCTGCATTAATGAATCGGCCAA
CGCGCGGGGAGAGGCGGTTTGCGTATTGGGCGCTCTTCCGCTTCCTCGCTCACTGACTCGCTGCGCTCGG
TCGTTCGGCTGCGGCGAGCGGTATCAGCTCACTCAAAGGCGGTAATACGGTTATCCACAGAATCAGGGGA
TAACGCAGGAAAGAACATGTGAGCAAAAGGCCAGCAAAAGGCCAGGAACCGTAAAAAGGCCGCGTTGCTG
GCGTTTTTCCATAGGCTCCGCCCCCCTGACGAGCATCACAAAAATCGACGCTCAAGTCAGAGGTGGCGAA
ACCCGACAGGACTATAAAGATACCAGGCGTTTCCCCCTGGAAGCTCCCTCGTGCGCTCTCCTGTTCCGAC
CCTGCCGCTTACCGGATACCTGTCCGCCTTTCTCCCTTCGGGAAGCGTGGCGCTTTCTCATAGCTCACGC
TGTAGGTATCTCAGTTCGGTGTAGGTCGTTCGCTCCAAGCTGGGCTGTGTGCACGAACCCCCCGTTCAGC
CCGACCGCTGCGCCTTATCCGGTAACTATCGTCTTGAGTCCAACCCGGTAAGACACGACTTATCGCCACT
GGCAGCAGCCACTGGTAACAGGATTAGCAGAGCGAGGTATGTAGGCGGTGCTACAGAGTTCTTGAAGTGG
TGGCCTAACTACGGCTACACTAGAAGAACAGTATTTGGTATCTGCGCTCTGCTGAAGCCAGTTACCTTCG
GAAAAAGAGTTGGTAGCTCTTGATCCGGCAAACAAACCACCGCTGGTAGCGGTGGTTTTTTTGTTTGCAA
GCAGCAGATTACGCGCAGAAAAAAAGGATCTCAAGAAGATCCTTTGATCTTTTCTACGGGGTCTGACGCT
CAGTGGAACGAAAACTCACGTTAAGGGATTTTGGTCATGAGATTATCAAAAAGGATCTTCACCTAGATCC
TTTTAAATTAAAAATGAAGTTTTAAATCAATCTAAAGTATATATGAGTAAACTTGGTCTGACAGTTACCA
ATGCTTAATCAGTGAGGCACCTATCTCAGCGATCTGTCTATTTCGTTCATCCATAGTTGCCTGACTCCCC
GTCGTGTAGATAACTACGATACGGGAGGGCTTACCATCTGGCCCCAGTGCTGCAATGATACCGCGAGACC
CACGCTCACCGGCTCCAGATTTATCAGCAATAAACCAGCCAGCCGGAAGGGCCGAGCGCAGAAGTGGTCC
TGCAACTTTATCCGCCTCCATCCAGTCTATTAATTGTTGCCGGGAAGCTAGAGTAAGTAGTTCGCCAGTT
AATAGTTTGCGCAACGTTGTTGCCATTGCTACAGGCATCGTGGTGTCACGCTCGTCGTTTGGTATGGCTT
CATTCAGCTCCGGTTCCCAACGATCAAGGCGAGTTACATGATCCCCCATGTTGTGCAAAAAAGCGGTTAG
CTCCTTCGGTCCTCCGATCGTTGTCAGAAGTAAGTTGGCCGCAGTGTTATCACTCATGGTTATGGCAGCA
CTGCATAATTCTCTTACTGTCATGCCATCCGTAAGATGCTTTTCTGTGACTGGTGAGTACTCAACCAAGT
CATTCTGAGAATAGTGTATGCGGCGACCGAGTTGCTCTTGCCCGGCGTCAACACGGGATAATACCGCGCC
ACATAGCAGAACTTTAAAAGTGCTCATCATTGGAAAACGTTCTTCGGGGCGAAAACTCTCAAGGATCTTA
CCGCTGTTGAGATCCAGTTCGATGTAACCCACTCGTGCACCCAACTGATCTTCAGCATCTTTTACTTTCA
CCAGCGTTTCTGGGTGAGCAAAAACAGGAAGGCAAAATGCCGCAAAAAAGGGAATAAGGGCGACACGGAA
ATGTTGAATACTCATACTCTTCCTTTTTCAATATTATTGAAGCATTTATCAGGGTTATTGTCTCATGAGC
GGATACATATTTGAATGTATTTAGAAAAATAAACAAATAGGGGTTCCGCGCACATTTCCCCGAAAAGTGC
CACCTGACGTCTAAGAAACCATTATTATCATGACATTAACCTATAAAAATAGGCGTATCACGAGGCCCTT
TCGTCTTCAAGAATGATCTAGCCCTTTCCTTAATTAACCCGGGCCTCTCACTCTCTGATATTCATTTCTT
TGCAAGTTATAAATACTGAATAATAAGATGACATGAACTACTACTGCTAGAGATTTTCCACACTGACTAA
AAGGGTCTGAGGGATCTCTAGTTACCAGAGTCACACAACAGACGGGCACACACTACTTGAAGCACTCAAG
GCAAGCTTTATTGAGGCTTAAGCAGTGGGTTCCCTAGTTAGCCAGAGAGCTCCCAGGCTCAGATCTGGTC
TAACCAGAGAGACCCAGTACAAGCAAAAAGCAGATCTTGTCTTCGTTGGGAGTGAATTAGCCCTTCCAGT
CCCCCCTTTTCTTTTAAAAAGTGGCTAAGATCTACAGCTGCCTTGTAAGTCATTGGTCTTAAAGGATCTC
AGGCGGGGAGGCGGCCCAAAGGGAGATCCGACTCGTCTGAGGGCGAAGGCGAAGACGCGGAAGAGGCCGC
AGAGCCGGCAGCAGGCCGCGGGAAGGAAGGTCCGCTGGATTGAGGGCCGAAGGGACGTAGCAGAAGGACG
TCCCGCGCAGAATCCAGGTGGCAACACAGGCGAGCAGCCAAGGAAAGGACGATGATTTCCCCGACAACAC
CACGGAATTGTCAGTGCCCAACAGCCGAGCCCCTGTCCAGCAGCGGGCAAGGCAGGCGGCGATGAGTTCC
GCCGTGGCAATAGGGAGGGGGAAAGCGAAAGTCCCGGAAAGGAGCTGACAGGTGGTGGCAATGCCCCAAC
CAGTGGGGGTTGCGTCAGCAAACACAGTGCACACCACGCCACGTTGCCTGACAACGGGCCACAACTCCTC
ATAAAGAGACAGCAACCAGGATTTATACAAGGAGGAGAAAATGAAAGCCATACGGGAAGCAATAGCATGA
TACAAAGGCATTAAAGCAGCGTATCCACATAGCGTAAAAGGAGCAACATAGTTAAGAATACCAGTCAATC
TTTCACAAATTTTGTAATCCAGAGGTTGATTAGGATCTATCGATTTACTTGTACAGCTCGTCCATGCCGA
GAGTGATCCCGGCGGCGGTCACGAACTCCAGCAGGACCATGTGATCGCGCTTCTCGTTGGGGTCTTTGCT
CAGGGCGGACTGGGTGCTCAGGTAGTGGTTGTCGGGCAGCAGCACGGGGCCGTCGCCGATGGGGGTGTTC
TGCTGGTAGTGGTCGGCGAGCTGCACGCTGCCGTCCTCGATGTTGTGGCGGATCTTGAAGTTCACCTTGA
TGCCGTTCTTCTGCTTGTCGGCCATGATATAGACGTTGTGGCTGTTGTAGTTGTACTCCAGCTTGTGCCC
CAGGATGTTGCCGTCCTCCTTGAAGTCGATGCCCTTCAGCTCGATGCGGTTCACCAGGGTGTCGCCCTCG
AACTTCACCTCGGCGCGGGTCTTGTAGTTGCCGTCGTCCTTGAAGAAGATGGTGCGCTCCTGGACGTAGC
CTTCGGGCATGGCGGACTTGAAGAAGTCGTGCTGCTTCATGTGGTCGGGGTAGCGGCTGAAGCACTGCAC
GCCGTAGGTCAGGGTGGTCACGAGGGTGGGCCAGGGCACGGGCAGCTTGCCGGTGGTGCAGATGAACTTC
AGGGTCAGCTTGCCGTAGGTGGCATCGCCCTCGCCCTCGCCGGACACGCTGAACTTGTGGCCGTTTACGT
CGCCGTCCAGCTCGACCAGGATGGGCACCACCCCGGTGAACAGCTCCTCGCCCTTGCTCACCATATGTGT
GGCCATATTATCATCGTGTTTTTCAAAGGAAAACCACGTCCCCGTGGTTCGGGGGGCCTAGACGTTTTTT
TAACCTCGACTAAACACATGTAAAGCATGTGCACCGAGGCCCCAGATCAGATCCCATACAATGGGGTACC
TTCTGGGCATCCTTCAGCCCCTTGTTGAATACGCTTGAGGAGAGCCATTTGACTCTTTCCACAACTATCC
AACTCACAACGTGGCACTGGGGTTGTGCCGCCTTTGCAGGTGTATCTTATACACGTGGCTTTTGGCCGCA
GAGGCACCTGTCGCCAGGTGGGGGGTTCCGCTGCCTGCAAAGGGTCGCTACAGACGTTGTTTGTCTTCAA
GAAGCTTCCAGAGGAACTGCTTCCTTCACGACATTCAACAGACCTTGCATTCCTTTGGCGAGAGGGGAAA
GACCCCTAGGAATGCTCGTCAAGAAGACAGGGCCAGGTTTCCGGGCCCTCACATTGCCAAAAGACGGCAA
TATGGTGGAAAATAACATATAGACAAACGCACACCGGCCTTATTCCAAGCGGCTTCGGCCAGTAACGTTA
GGGGGGGGGGAGGGATCTCATTACTAACCGGTACGCGTAGAATCGAGACCGAGGAGAGGGTTAGGGATAG
GCTTACCTTCGAACCGCGGGCCCTCTAGACTCGAGCGGCCGCCACTGTGCTGGATATCAACCACTTTGTA
CAAGAAAGCTGGGTTCTAGCTAGCAGAAGTATTTGGAACATCTTGTGCATCTGCCAAATGGAGTTTTTGT
ATGGAAGAATTCAATTCTTCTAAATCTGACAGAAGCCTATCCAGATTGGAGTCACTGGCTGTTTTTCTCT
TATCCTCAGGAAGTTCCTCTAACTCCCCATAGAGCTCCAAATTCAAGCGAGCTAATTTCTCCTGCATTCC
CCGAACATGTTCCATCTGTTCAATGGAACATTCATTTCCAAATGCTTGAAGTTTTCCAGAGTGGAAATCA
TTCAAAAGACTGAGCAGCCCTCTCTCCATCTCCTGAACATCTGAGACATCAGTGAGGAAGGAGTGCTGGA
TCGGAGTTGACTGAGCGCCTTTGCCCTCTCCACCCTGAGGTTTGGTCTTTTCTTTCATCACTCTTTTTAA
CTTTGGTCGCTGTGAAGTTGACTGTGATGCAGGATTTGAAAACCCTGTGCTTTTACTCACTGGAATGGCA
TTTTTTTTTGGCATGGTGCCTGCTTTTTTGTACAAACTTGTTGATATCTGCAGGGCCGCTTCACGACACC
TGAAATGGAAGAAAAAAACTTTGAACCACTGTCTGAGGCTTGAGAATGAACCAAGATCCAAACTCAAAAA
GGGCAAATTCCAAGGAGAATTACATCAAGTGCCAAGCTGGCCTAACTTCAGTCTCCACCCACTCAGTGTG
GGGAAACTCCATCGCATAAAACCCCTCCCCCCAACCTAAAGACGACGTACTCCAAAAGCTCGAGAACTAA
TCGAGGTGCCTGGACGGCGCCCGGTACTCCGTGGAGTCACATGAAGCGACGGCTGAGGACGGAAAGGCCC
TTTTCCTTTGTGTGGGTGACTCACCCGCCCGCTCTCCCGAGCGCCGCGTCCTCCATTTTGAGCTCCCTGC
AGCAGGGCCGGGAAGCGGCCATCTTTCCGCTCACGCAACTGGTGCCGACCGGGCCAGCCTTGCCGCCCAG
GGCGGGGCGATACACGGCGGCGCGAGGCCAGGCACCAGAGCAGGCCGGCCAGCTTGAGACTACCCCCGTC
CGATTCTCGGTGGCCGCGCTCGCAGGCCCCGCCTCGCCGAACATGTGCGCTGGGACGCACGGGCCCCGTC
GCCGCCCGCGGCCCCAAAAACCGAAATACCAGTGTGCAGATCTTGGCCCGCATTTACAAGACTATCTTGC
CAGAAAAAAAGCGTCGCAGCAGGTCATCAAAAATTTTAAATGGCTAGAGACTTATCGAAAGCAGCGAGAC
AGGCGCGAAGGTGCCACCAGATTCGCACGCGGCGGCCCCAGCGCCCAGGCCAGGCCTCAACTCAAGCACG
AGGCGAAGGGGCTCCTTAAGCGCAAGGCCTCGAACTCTCCCACCCACTTCCAACCCGAAGCTCGGGATCA
AGAATCACGTACTGCAGCCAGGTGGAAGTAATTCAAGGCACGCAAGGGCCATAACCCGTAAAGAGGCCAG
GCCCGCGGGAACCACACACGGCACTTACCTGTGTTCTGGCGGCAAACCCGTTGCGAAAAAGAACGTTCAC
GGCGACTACTGCACTTATATACGGTTCTCCCCCACCCTCGGGAAAAAGGCGGAGCCAGTACACGACATCA
CTTTCCCAGTTTACCCCGCGCCACCTTCTCTAGGCACCGGTTCAATTGCCGACCCCTCCCCCCAACTTCT
CGGGGACTGTGGGCGATGTGCGCTCTGCCCACTGACGGGCACCGGAGCCTCACGACTAGTCCAAACTGGA
TCTCTGCTGTCCCTGTAATAAACCCGAAAATTTTGAATTTTTGTAATTTGTTTTTGTAATTCTTTAGTTT
GTATGTCTGTTGCTATTATGTCTACTATTCTTTCCCCTGCACTGTACCCCCCAATCCCCCCTTTTCTTTT
AAAATTGTGGATGAATACTGCCATTTGTGAATTCGGCGATACCGTCGAGATCCGTTCACTAATCGAATGG
ATCTGTCTCTGTCTCTCTCTCCACCTTCTTCTTCTATTCCTTCGGGCCTGTCGGGTCCCCTCGGGGTTGG
GAGGTGGGTCTGAAACGATAATGGTGAATATCCCTGCCTAACTCTATTCACTATAGAAAGTACAGCAAAA
ACTATTCTTAAACCTACCAAGCCTCCTACTATCATTATGAATAATTTTATATACCACAGCCAATTTGTTA
TGTTAAACCAATTCCACAAACTTGCCCATTTATCTAATTCCAATAATTCTTGTTCATTCTTTTCTTGCTG
GTTTTGCGATTCTTCAATTAAGGAGTGTATTAAGCTTGTGTAATTGTTAATTTCTCTGTCCCACTCCATC
CAGGTCGTGTGATTCCAAATCTGTTCCAGAGATTTATTACT
Features (pLannotate 1.2.2; 27 found; start..end, strand, type, name):
     65..298     -  misc_feature   RRE: The Rev response element (RRE) of HIV-1 allows for Rev-dependent mRNA export from the nucleus to the cytoplasm.
    473..811     -  CDS            HIV-1 gag (fragment): gag protein from human immunodeficiency virus 1; gag
    795..920     -  misc_feature   HIV-1 Ψ: packaging signal of human immunodeficiency virus type 1
    967..1224    -  LTR            5' LTR (truncated): truncated 5' long terminal repeat (LTR) from HIV-1
   1272..1601    -  CDS            nef (fragment): NEF_HV1BR - Experimental evidence at protein level: Swiss-Prot protein existence level 1. Extracellular Nef protein targets CD4(+) T-lymphocytes for apoptosis by interacting with CXCR4 surface receptors (PubMed:14990729). From Human immunodeficiency virus type 1 group M subtype B (isolate BRU/LAI) (HIV-1).
   1768..1851    -  polyA_signal   SV40 poly(A) signal (fragment): SV40 polyadenylation signal
   1885..1901    -  protein_bind   lac operator: The lac repressor binds to the lac operator to inhibit transcription in E. coli. This inhibition can be relieved by adding lactose or isopropyl-β-D-thiogalactopyranoside (IPTG). lac repressor encoded by lacI
   1909..1939    -  promoter       lac promoter: promoter for the E. coli lac operon
   1954..1975    -  protein_bind   CAP binding site: CAP binding activates transcription in the presence of cAMP. E. coli catabolite activator protein
   1988..2025    -  CDS            lacI (fragment): lac repressor; lacI; The lac repressor binds to the lac operator to inhibit transcription in E. coli. This inhibition can be relieved by adding lactose or isopropyl-β-D-thiogalactopyranoside (IPTG).
   2050..2143    -  rep_origin     SV40 ori (fragment): SV40 origin of replication
   2149..2203    -  CDS            lacI (fragment): lac repressor; lacI; The lac repressor binds to the lac operator to inhibit transcription in E. coli. This inhibition can be relieved by adding lactose or isopropyl-β-D-thiogalactopyranoside (IPTG).
   2386..2974    -  rep_origin     ori: high-copy-number ColE1/pMB1/pBR322/pUC origin of replication
   3145..4005    -  CDS            AmpR: β-lactamase; bla; confers resistance to ampicillin, carbenicillin, and related antibiotics
   4006..4110    -  promoter       AmpR promoter: bla
   4315..4548    -  LTR            3' LTR (ΔU3): self-inactivating 3' long terminal repeat (LTR) from HIV-1
   4550..4615    -  CDS            nef (fragment): NEF_HV1Z2 - Experimental evidence at protein level: Swiss-Prot protein existence level 1. Extracellular Nef protein targets CD4(+) T-lymphocytes for apoptosis by interacting with CXCR4 surface receptors. From Human immunodeficiency virus type 1 group M subtype D (isolate Z2/CDC-Z34) (HIV-1).
   4623..5211    -  misc_feature   WPRE: woodchuck hepatitis virus posttranscriptional regulatory element
   5225..5944    -  CDS            EGFP: the original enhanced GFP (Yang et al., 1996) mammalian codon-optimized
   5958..6420    -  misc_feature   IRES: internal ribosome entry site (IRES) of the encephalomyocarditis virus (EMCV)
   6546..6587    -  CDS            V5 tag: epitope tag from simian virus 5
   6640..6664    +  protein_bind   attB2: mutant version of attB; recombination site for the Gateway® BP reaction BP Clonase™
   6669..7148    -  CDS            CCDC28A (fragment): CC28A_HUMAN - Also known as C6orf80. Experimental evidence at protein level: Swiss-Prot protein existence level 1. From Homo sapiens (Human).
   7160..7180    -  protein_bind   attB1: mutant version of attB; core recombination site for the Gateway® BP reaction BP Clonase™
   7201..8379    -  promoter       EF-1α promoter: strong constitutive promoter for human elongation factor EF-1α
   8427..8544    -  misc_feature   cPPT/CTS: central polypurine tract and central termination sequence of HIV-1
   8588..9001    -  CDS            env (fragment): ENV_HV1H2 - Experimental evidence at protein level: Swiss-Prot protein existence level 1. [Transmembrane protein gp41]: Acts as a class I viral fusion protein. Under the current model, the protein has at least 3 conformational states: pre-fusion native state, pre-hairpin intermediate state, and post-fusion hairpin state. During fusion of viral and target intracellular membranes, the coiled coil regions (heptad repeats) assume a trimer-of-hairpins structure, positioning the fusion peptide in close proximity to the C-terminal region of the ectodomain. The formation of this structure appears to d
