[The description below was written by a language model from this plasmid's Addgene catalogue record and pLannotate feature annotations shown in this document.]
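Description:
pHAGE-EGFR is an HIV-1-derived, self-inactivating lentiviral expression plasmid carrying the wild-type human EGFR open reading frame, introduced into the pHAGE backbone by Gateway recombination. In bacteria it is maintained through a high-copy ColE1/pUC-type origin and selected with ampicillin via the β-lactamase gene. The viral portion of the 12.1 kb full sequence contains a truncated 5' LTR, the Ψ packaging signal with a short gag fragment, the Rev response element for Rev-dependent nuclear export of the genomic RNA, the cPPT/CTS element that aids nuclear import of the reverse-transcribed genome, and a ΔU3 3' LTR that inactivates the viral promoter after integration. Packaging functions are not encoded and must be supplied in trans.

Between the LTRs, the strong constitutive EF-1α promoter drives EGFR, which is flanked by attB1 and attB2 sites left by the Gateway reaction. Downstream lie a V5 epitope tag sequence, an EMCV IRES and a puromycin N-acetyltransferase gene, followed by WPRE to enhance transcript stability and expression. The IRES places puromycin resistance on the same transcript as EGFR, so transduced mammalian cells can be selected. Whether the V5 tag is fused in frame to EGFR is not stated in the record. The construct is intended for stable lentiviral expression of EGFR and comes from a collection built for functional annotation of somatic cancer mutations, where the wild-type clone would plausibly serve as a reference.

A second, 9.0 kb sequencing record filed under this entry does not match the first. It shares the backbone but shows a CCDC28A fragment between the att sites and EGFP instead of the puromycin marker, so it appears to describe a different pHAGE clone.
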