Addgene plasmid #116731: pHAGE-EGFR
Purpose: Lentiviral expression of EGFR
Depositing lab: Gordon Mills & Kenneth Scott. Depositing organization: Baylor College of Medicine. Publication: Systematic Functional Annotation of Somatic Mutations in Cancer. Ng PK, Li J, Jeong KJ, Shao S, Chen H, Tsang YH, Sengupta S, Wang Z, Bhavana VH, Tran R, Soewito S, Minussi DC, Moreno D, Kong K, Dogruluk T, Lu H, Gao J, Tokheim C, Zhou DC, Johnson AM, Zeng J, Ip CKM, Ju Z, Wester M, Yu S, Li Y, Vellano CP, Schultz N, Karchin R, Ding L, Lu Y, Cheung LWT, Chen K, Shaw KR, Meric-Bernstam F, Scott KL, Yi S, Sahni N, Liang H, Mills GB. Cancer Cell. 2018 Mar 12;33(3):450-462.e10. doi: 10.1016/j.ccell.2018.01.021. PubMed 29533785.
Backbone
  Vector backbone: pHAGE
  Vector type: Lentiviral
Growth in bacteria
  Bacterial resistance: Ampicillin, 100 μg/mL
  Growth temperature: 37°C
  Growth strain: Stbl3
  Copy number: High Copy
Gene/Insert
  Gene/Insert name: EGFR
  Species: H. sapiens (human)
  Mutation: WT
  Entrez Gene: EGFR (a.k.a. ERBB, ERBB1, ERRP, HER1, NISBD2, NNCIS, PIG61, mENA)
  Cloning method: Gateway Cloning
Terms and licenses: Academic/Nonprofit Terms; Industry Terms: Not Available to Industry
How to cite: pHAGE-EGFR was a gift from Gordon Mills & Kenneth Scott (Addgene plasmid # 116731 ; http://n2t.net/addgene:116731 ; RRID:Addgene_116731)
