>Addgene plasmid #116731 | pHAGE-EGFR | depositor partial sequence | sequence record 219606 | insert
[3630 nt withheld, positions 1-3630]
TGA
